>Addgene plasmid #47793 | PTRAMP-bio | depositor full sequence | sequence record 68770 | PTRAMP-bio sequence 7479 bps
AGATCTATACATTGAATCAATATTGGCAATTAGCCATATTAGTCATTGGTTATATAGCATAAATCAATAT
TGGCTATTGGCCATTGCATACGTTGTATCTATATCATAATATGTACATTTATATTGGCTCATGTCCAATA
TGACCGCCATGTTGACATTGATTATTGACTAGTTATTAATAGTAATCAATTACGGGGTCATTAGTTCATA
GCCCATATATGGAGTTCCGCGTTACATAACTTACGGTAAATGGCCCGCCTGGCTGACCGCCCAACGACCC
CCGCCCATTGACGTCAATAATGACGTATGTTCCCATAGTAACGCCAATAGGGACTTTCCATTGACGTCAA
TGGGTGGAGTATTTACGGTAAACTGCCCACTTGGCAGTACATCAAGTGTATCATATGCCAAGTCCGCCCC
CTATTGACGTCAATGACGGTAAATGGCCCGCCTGGCATTATGCCCAGTACATGACCTTACGGGACTTTCC
TACTTGGCAGTACATCTACGTATTAGTCATCGCTATTACCATGGTGATGCGGTTTTGGCAGTACACCAAT
GGGCGTGGATAGCGGTTTGACTCACGGGGATTTCCAAGTCTCCACCCCATTGACGTCAATGGGAGTTTGT
TTTGGCACCAAAATCAACGGGACTTTCCAAAATGTCGTAATAACCCCGCCCCGTTGACGCAAATGGGCGG
TAGGCGTGTACGGTGGGAGGTCTATATAAGCAGAGCTCGTTTAGTGAACCGTCAGATCCTCACTCTCTTC
CGCATCGCTGTCTGCGAGGGCCAGCTGTTGGGCTCGCGGTTGAGGACAAACTCTTCGCGGTCTTTCCAGT
ACTCTTGGATCGGAAACCCGTCGGCCTCCGAACGGTACTCCGCCACCGAGGGACCTGAGCGAGTCCGCAT
CGACCGGATCGGAAAACCTCTCGAGAAAGGCGTCTAACCAGTCACAGTCGCAAGGTAGGCTGAGCACCGT
GGCGGGCGGCAGCGGGTGGCGGTCGGGGTTGTTTCTGGCGGAGGTGCTGCTGATGATGTAATTAAAGTAG
GCGGTCTTGAGACGGCGGATGGTCGAGGTGAGGTGTGGCAGGCTTGAGATCCAGCTGTTGGGGTGAGTAC
TCCCTCTCAAAAGCGGGCATTACTTCTGCGCTAAGATTGTCAGTTTCCAAAAACGAGGAGGATTTGATAT
TCACCTGGCCCGATCTGGCCATACACTTGAGTGACAATGACATCCACTTTGCCTTTCTCTCCACAGGTGT
CCACTCCCAGGTCCAAGTTTGCCACCATGGAGTTTCAGACCCAGGTACTCATGTCCCTGCTGCTCTGCAT
GTCTGGTGCGGCCGCCAATGACCTGTGCAGCTGCAACCTGAAAGTGCGGAACAACTGGGAGCACTTCCTC
CAGGTGTACCAGAACAACGGCAACTTCAAGATGGAAATCCTGGAACCCGAGTGCACCATCCAGAAGAATC
TGCCCAGCGAGGAAGAGAAAGAGGAATTCATCGACTTCGACCGGAAAGAGCTGCTGCTGCACGACTTCGT
GGTCATCAAGAACAGCCAGTTCACCGACGAGAAAACCCTGGAACTGTACCTGAGCAAAGAGGAAAACAAC
AAGGCCTACCTGATGCTGACCTTCTACCTGGGCGACCTGAAGCTGATGATCGGCCACAACAGCCCCTACG
AGATCAGCCTGATCCTGAACGTGGCCACCGTGAACAAGAACATGGCCAACTGCAAGAACAACGCCTACAA
CATCGTGCTGCTGAAAACCACCGACGTGTTCAACACCGCCGACCTGGAAATTCTGGAAGGCCCCATCCAG
TTCAGCCTGGGCAAGAGCAGCGGCGCCTTCAGAATCAACGTGGCCAACTTCTTCCTGAACAATGCCTGGA
AGGCCTTCACCAAGGACAAGATCAGCTTCCTGATCAAGCCCGAGGAAAACTGCTACACCATCCTGGAAAA
CAAGATCAACAAGCCCCAGCTGCTGATCGAGAAGAAAACCACCTTCTACAGCGAGTGGGGCGAGTGGAGC
AACTGCGCCATGGACTGCGACCACCCCGACAACGTGCAGATCCGGGAGCGGGAGTGCATCCACCCTAGCG
GCGACTGCTTCAAGGGCGATCTGAAAGAGAGCCGGCCCTGCATCATCCCTCTGCCCCCCTGCAACGAGCT
GTTCAGCCACAAGGACAATTCTGGCGCGCCGTCGACCTCCATCACGGCCTATAAGAGTGAGGGGGAGTCA
GCGGAGTTCTCCTTCCCACTCAACCTTGGAGAGGAAAGCCTGCAGGGAGAGTTGAGATGGAAGGCAGAGA
AGGCTCCTTCTTCCCAGTCCTGGATCACCTTCTCCCTAAAGAACCAAAAGGTGTCTGTGCAGAAGTCTAC
TAGCAACCCCAAGTTCCAGCTGTCCGAAACGCTCCCACTCACCCTTCAGATACCCCAGGTCTCCCTTCAG
TTTGCTGGTTCTGGCAACCTGACCCTGACTCTGGACAGAGGGATACTGTATCAGGAAGTGAACCTGGTGG
TGATGAAAGTGACTCAGCCCGACAGCAACACTTTGACCTGTGAGGTGATGGGACCCACCTCACCCAAGAT
GAGACTGATCTTGAAGCAGGAGAATCAGGAGGCCAGGGTCTCCAGGCAGGAGAAAGTGATTCAAGTGCAG
GCCCCTGAAGCAGGGGTGTGGCAATGTCTACTGAGTGAAGGTGAAGAGGTCAAGATGGACTCCAAGATCC
AGGTTTTATCCAAAGGGTTGAATTCCGGATCACTGCATCATATTCTGGATGCACAGAAAATGGTGTGGAA
TCATCGTTAAGTCTAGACACGTGATTAATTAAGGATCCCCCGACCTCGACCTCTGGCTAATAAAGGAAAT
TTATTTTCATTGCAATAGTGTGTTGGAATTTTTTGTGTCTCTCACTCGGAAGGACATATGGGAGGGCAAA
TCATTTGGTCGAGATCCCTCGGAGATCTCTAGCTAGAGGATCGATCCCCGCCCCGGACGAACTAAACCTG
ACTACGACATCTCTGCCCCTTCTTCGCGGGGCAGTGCATGTAATCCCTTCAGTTGGTTGGTACAACTTGC
CAACTGGGCCCTGTTCCACATGTGACACGGGGGGGGACCAAACACAAAGGGGTTCTCTGACTGTAGTTGA
CATCCTTATAAATGGATGTGCACATTTGCCAACACTGAGTGGCTTTCATCCTGGAGCAGACTTTGCAGTC
TGTGGACTGCAACACAACATTGCCTTTATGTGTAACTCTTGGCTGAAGCTCTTACACCAATGCTGGGGGA
CATGTACCTCCCAGGGGCCCAGGAAGACTACGGGAGGCTACACCAACGTCAATCAGAGGGGCCTGTGTAG
CTACCGATAAGCGGACCCTCAAGAGGGCATTAGCAATAGTGTTTATAAGGCCCCCTTGTTAACCCTAAAC
GGGTAGCATATGCTTCCCGGGTAGTAGTATATACTATCCAGACTAACCCTAATTCAATAGCATATGTTAC
CCAACGGGAAGCATATGCTATCGAATTAGGGTTAGTAAAAGGGTCCTAAGGAACAGCGATATCTCCCACC
CCATGAGCTGTCACGGTTTTATTTACATGGGGTCAGGATTCCACGAGGGTAGTGAACCATTTTAGTCACA
AGGGCAGTGGCTGAAGATCAAGGAGCGGGCAGTGAACTCTCCTGAATCTTCGCCTGCTTCTTCATTCTCC
TTCGTTTAGCTAATAGAATAACTGCTGAGTTGTGAACAGTAAGGTGTATGTGAGGTGCTCGAAAACAAGG
TTTCAGGTGACGCCCCCAGAATAAAATTTGGACGGGGGGTTCAGTGGTGGCATTGTGCTATGACACCAAT
ATAACCCTCACAAACCCCTTGGGCAATAAATACTAGTGTAGGAATGAAACATTCTGAATATCTTTAACAA
TAGAAATCCATGGGGTGGGGACAAGCCGTAAAGACTGGATGTCCATCTCACACGAATTTATGGCTATGGG
CAACACATAATCCTAGTGCAATATGATACTGGGGTTATTAAGATGTGTCCCAGGCAGGGACCAAGACAGG
TGAACCATGTTGTTACACTCTATTTGTAACAAGGGGAAAGAGAGTGGACGCCGACAGCAGCGGACTCCAC
TGGTTGTCTCTAACACCCCCGAAAATTAAACGGGGCTCCACGCCAATGGGGCCCATAAACAAAGACAAGT
GGCCACTCTTTTTTTTGAAATTGTGGAGTGGGGGCACGCGTCAGCCCCCACACGCCGCCCTGCGGTTTTG
GACTGTAAAATAAGGGTGTAATAACTTGGCTGATTGTAACCCCGCTAACCACTGCGGTCAAACCACTTGC
CCACAAAACCACTAATGGCACCCCGGGGAATACCTGCATAAGTAGGTGGGCGGGCCAAGATAGGGGCGCG
ATTGCTGCGATCTGGAGGACAAATTACACACACTTGCGCCTGAGCGCCAAGCACAGGGTTGTTGGTCCTC
ATATTCACGAGGTCGCTGAGAGCACGGTGGGCTAATGTTGCCATGGGTAGCATATACTACCCAAATATCT
GGATAGCATATGCTATCCTAATCTATATCTGGGTAGCATAGGCTATCCTAATCTATATCTGGGTAGCATA
TGCTATCCTAATCTATATCTGGGTAGTATATGCTATCCTAATTTATATCTGGGTAGCATAGGCTATCCTA
ATCTATATCTGGGTAGCATATGCTATCCTAATCTATATCTGGGTAGTATATGCTATCCTAATCTGTATCC
GGGTAGCATATGCTATCCTAATAGAGATTAGGGTAGTATATGCTATCCTAATTTATATCTGGGTAGCATA
TACTACCCAAATATCTGGATAGCATATGCTATCCTAATCTATATCTGGGTAGCATATGCTATCCTAATCT
ATATCTGGGTAGCATAGGCTATCCTAATCTATATCTGGGTAGCATATGCTATCCTAATCTATATCTGGGT
AGTATATGCTATCCTAATTTATATCTGGGTAGCATAGGCTATCCTAATCTATATCTGGGTAGCATATGCT
ATCCTAATCTATATCTGGGTAGTATATGCTATCCTAATCTGTATCCGGGTAGCATATGCTATCCTCATGA
TAAGCTGTCAAACATGAGAATTTTCTTGAAGACGAAAGGGCCTCGTGATACGCCTATTTTTATAGGTTAA
TGTCATGATAATAATGGTTTCTTAGACGTCAGGTGGCACTTTTCGGGGAAATGTGCGCGGAACCCCTATT
TGTTTATTTTTCTAAATACATTCAAATATGTATCCGCTCATGAGACAATAACCCTGATAAATGCTTCAAT
AATATTGAAAAAGGAAGAGTATGAGTATTCAACATTTCCGTGTCGCCCTTATTCCCTTTTTTGCGGCATT
TTGCCTTCCTGTTTTTGCTCACCCAGAAACGCTGGTGAAAGTAAAAGATGCTGAAGATCAGTTGGGTGCA
CGAGTGGGTTACATCGAACTGGATCTCAACAGCGGTAAGATCCTTGAGAGTTTTCGCCCCGAAGAACGTT
TTCCAATGATGAGCACTTTTAAAGTTCTGCTATGTGGCGCGGTATTATCCCGTGTTGACGCCGGGCAAGA
GCAACTCGGTCGCCGCATACACTATTCTCAGAATGACTTGGTTGAGTACTCACCAGTCACAGAAAAGCAT
CTTACGGATGGCATGACAGTAAGAGAATTATGCAGTGCTGCCATAACCATGAGTGATAACACTGCGGCCA
ACTTACTTCTGACAACGATCGGAGGACCGAAGGAGCTAACCGCTTTTTTGCACAACATGGGGGATCATGT
AACTCGCCTTGATCGTTGGGAACCGGAGCTGAATGAAGCCATACCAAACGACGAGCGTGACACCACGATG
CCTGCAGCAATGGCAACAACGTTGCGCAAACTATTAACTGGCGAACTACTTACTCTAGCTTCCCGGCAAC
AATTAATAGACTGGATGGAGGCGGATAAAGTTGCAGGACCACTTCTGCGCTCGGCCCTTCCGGCTGGCTG
GTTTATTGCTGATAAATCTGGAGCCGGTGAGCGTGGGTCTCGCGGTATCATTGCAGCACTGGGGCCAGAT
GGTAAGCCCTCCCGTATCGTAGTTATCTACACGACGGGGAGTCAGGCAACTATGGATGAACGAAATAGAC
AGATCGCTGAGATAGGTGCCTCACTGATTAAGCATTGGTAACTGTCAGACCAAGTTTACTCATATATACT
TTAGATTGATTTAAAACTTCATTTTTAATTTAAAAGGATCTAGGTGAAGATCCTTTTTGATAATCTCATG
ACCAAAATCCCTTAACGTGAGTTTTCGTTCCACTGAGCGTCAGACCCCGTAGAAAAGATCAAAGGATCTT
CTTGAGATCCTTTTTTTCTGCGCGTAATCTGCTGCTTGCAAACAAAAAAACCACCGCTACCAGCGGTGGT
TTGTTTGCCGGATCAAGAGCTACCAACTCTTTTTCCGAAGGTAACTGGCTTCAGCAGAGCGCAGATACCA
AATACTGTTCTTCTAGTGTAGCCGTAGTTAGGCCACCACTTCAAGAACTCTGTAGCACCGCCTACATACC
TCGCTCTGCTAATCCTGTTACCAGTGGCTGCTGCCAGTGGCGATAAGTCGTGTCTTACCGGGTTGGACTC
AAGACGATAGTTACCGGATAAGGCGCAGCGGTCGGGCTGAACGGGGGGTTCGTGCACACAGCCCAGCTTG
GAGCGAACGACCTACACCGAACTGAGATACCTACAGCGTGAGCTATGAGAAAGCGCCACGCTTCCCGAAG
GGAGAAAGGCGGACAGGTATCCGGTAAGCGGCAGGGTCGGAACAGGAGAGCGCACGAGGGAGCTTCCAGG
GGGAAACGCCTGGTATCTTTATAGTCCTGTCGGGTTTCGCCACCTCTGACTTGAGCGTCGATTTTTGTGA
TGCTCGTCAGGGGGGCGGAGCCTATGGAAAAACGCCAGCAACGCGGCCTTTTTACGGTTCCTGGCCTTTT
GCTGGCCTTTTGCTCACATGTTCTTTCCTGCGTTATCCCCTGATTCTGTGGATAACCGTATTACCGCCTT
TGAGTGAGCTGATACCGCTCGCCGCAGCCGAACGACCGAGCGCAGCGAGTCAGTGAGCGAGGAAGCGGAA
GAGCGCCCAATACGCAAACCGCCTCTCCCCGCGCGTTGGCCGATTCATTAATGCAGCTGGCACGACAGGT
TTCCCGACTGGAAAGCGGGCAGTGAGCGCAACGCAATTAATGTGAGTTAGCTCACTCATTAGGCACCCCA
GGCTTTACACTTTATGCTTCCGGCTCGTATGTTGTGTGGAATTGTGAGCGGATAACAATTTCACACAGGA
AACAGCTATGACCATGATTACGCCAAGCTCTAGCTAGAGGTCGACCAATTCTCATGTTTGACAGCTTATC
ATCGCAGATCCGGGCAACGTTGTTGCCATTGCTGCAGGCGCAGAACTGGTAGGTATGGA
Features (pLannotate 1.2.2; 18 found; start..end, strand, type, name):
    154..533     +  enhancer       CMV enhancer: human cytomegalovirus immediate early enhancer
    535..734     +  promoter       CMV promoter: human cytomegalovirus (CMV) immediate early promoter
    802..840     +  misc_feature   Ad SA (fragment): adenovirus major late transcript splice acceptor (Friedrich and Soriano, 1991)
    873..1082    -  CDS            PTP (fragment): TERM_ADE02 - Experimental evidence at protein level: Swiss-Prot protein existence level 1. Protein covalently bound to the viral DNA that acts as a primer for viral genomic replication by DNA strand displacement. Assembles on the viral origin of replication in an initiation complex with viral polymerase, DBP, host NFIA and host POU2F1/OCT1. During initiation, the polymerase covalently couples the first dCTP with Ser- 580 of pTP. The terminal protein stimulates the template activity over 20 fold compared to protein-free templates. Neo-synthesized viral genomes are linked to two preterminal prot
   1113..1202    +  intron         chimeric intron (fragment): chimera between introns from adenovirus and immunoglobulin heavy chain genes
   1221..1267    +  CDS            IgH signal sequence (fragment): signal sequence from the mouse immunoglobulin heavy chain variable region
   2193..2753    +  CDS            Cd4 (fragment): CD4_RAT - Experimental evidence at protein level: Swiss-Prot protein existence level 1. Integral membrane glycoprotein that plays an essential role in the immune response and serves multiple functions in responses against both external and internal offenses. In T-cells, functions primarily as a coreceptor for MHC class II molecule:peptide complex. The antigens presented by class II peptides are derived from extracellular proteins while class I peptides are derived from cytosolic proteins. Interacts simultaneously with the T-cell receptor (TCR) and the MHC class II presented by antigen presenti
   2859..2914    +  polyA_signal   β-globin poly(A) signal: rabbit β-globin polyadenylation signal (Gil and Proudfoot, 1987)
   3428..5109    -  rep_origin     oriP (fragment): Epstein-Barr virus oriP replication origin (Yates et al., 2000)
   5236..5340    +  promoter       AmpR promoter: bla
   5341..6201    +  CDS            AmpR: β-lactamase; bla; confers resistance to ampicillin, carbenicillin, and related antibiotics
   6372..6960    +  rep_origin     ori: high-copy-number ColE1/pMB1/pBR322/pUC origin of replication
   7143..7235    +  CDS            lacI (fragment): lac repressor; lacI; The lac repressor binds to the lac operator to inhibit transcription in E. coli. This inhibition can be relieved by adding lactose or isopropyl-β-D-thiogalactopyranoside (IPTG).
   7248..7269    +  protein_bind   CAP binding site: CAP binding activates transcription in the presence of cAMP. E. coli catabolite activator protein
   7284..7314    +  promoter       lac promoter: promoter for the E. coli lac operon
   7322..7338    +  protein_bind   lac operator: The lac repressor binds to the lac operator to inhibit transcription in E. coli. This inhibition can be relieved by adding lactose or isopropyl-β-D-thiogalactopyranoside (IPTG). lac repressor encoded by lacI
   7408..7424    +  promoter       tet promoter (fragment): E. coli promoter for tetracycline efflux protein gene
   7434..7459    -  CDS            bla(M) (fragment): β-lactamase lacking the signal sequence; bla(M); allows cytosolic expression of β-lactamase
