[The description below was written by a language model from this plasmid's Addgene catalogue record and pLannotate feature annotations shown in this document.]
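Description:
PTRAMP-bio is a mammalian expression plasmid built on the pTT3 backbone for transient production of a soluble, recombinant ectodomain of the Plasmodium falciparum merozoite protein PTRAMP (also called TRAMP or TSP-3). It is propagated in E. coli as a high-copy plasmid through a ColE1/pUC-type origin and selected with ampicillin via the β-lactamase gene. The backbone also carries an Epstein-Barr virus oriP fragment, which supports episomal maintenance in cells that supply EBNA1. Residual lac regulatory elements and small gene fragments near the origin appear to be backbone remnants with no role in expression.

Expression is driven by the CMV immediate early enhancer and promoter. These are followed by adenovirus-derived leader and splice sequences and a chimeric intron fragment, which typically improve transcript processing, and the unit ends at a rabbit β-globin polyadenylation signal. The 846 bp insert is a synthetic, codon-optimised PTRAMP ectodomain cloned between retained NotI and AscI sites. Secretion is directed by an exogenous mouse signal peptide, annotated as an immunoglobulin heavy chain signal sequence. Seven serine or threonine residues were changed to alanine, consistent with the stated aim of producing the protein without N-linked glycans.

Downstream, the backbone supplies in-frame rat Cd4 domains 3 and 4, followed by an enzymatic biotinylation sequence; the latter is recorded in the catalogue but not annotated in the feature table. Cotransfection with BirA yields a protein monobiotinylated at its C terminus. The construct belongs to a library of recombinant merozoite surface and secreted proteins.
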