Addgene plasmid #47793: PTRAMP-bio
Purpose: Expresses enzymatically monobiotinylated full-length PTRAMP ectodomain with no N-linked glycans upon cotransfection with BirA in mammalian cells. Contains a C-terminal rat Cd4 d3+4 tag.
Depositing lab: Gavin Wright. Depositing organization: Wellcome Sanger Institute. Publication: A library of functional recombinant cell surface and secreted Plasmodium falciparum merozoite proteins. Crosnier C, Wanaguru M, McDade B, Osier FH, Marsh K, Rayner JC, Wright GJ. Mol Cell Proteomics. 2013 Sep 16. 10.1074/mcp.O113.028357 PubMed 24043421.
Backbone
  Vector backbone: pTT3
  Backbone manufacturer: Yves Durocher, NRC
  Backbone size w/o insert (bp): 6633
  Total vector size (bp): 7479
  Vector type: Mammalian Expression
Growth in bacteria
  Bacterial resistance: Ampicillin, 100 μg/mL
  Growth temperature: 37°C
  Growth strain: DH5alpha
  Copy number: High Copy
Gene/Insert
  Gene/Insert name: Codon-optimised PTRAMP (alt names: TRAMP; TSP-3)
  Species: Synthetic; Plasmodium falciparum
  Insert size (bp): 846
  Mutation: Exogenous signal peptide of mouse origin, changed Serine114, Serine151, Serine157, Serine172, Threonine197, Threonine204 and Serine255 to Alanine residues
  Promoter: CMV
  Tag / fusion protein: rat Cd4 d3+4 (C terminal on backbone); enzymatic biotinylation sequence (C terminal on backbone)
  Cloning method: Restriction Enzyme; 5′ cloning site NotI (not destroyed); 3′ cloning site AscI (not destroyed)
  Sequencing primers: 5′ CMV-fwd
Resource information
  A portion of this plasmid was derived from a plasmid made by: pTT3 was obtained under an MTA from Yves Durocher, National Research Council of Canada- Biotechnology Research Institute
Terms and licenses: Academic/Nonprofit Terms; Industry Terms: Not Available to Industry
How to cite: PTRAMP-bio was a gift from Gavin Wright (Addgene plasmid # 47793 ; http://n2t.net/addgene:47793 ; RRID:Addgene_47793)
