>Addgene plasmid #47793 | PTRAMP-bio | addgene partial sequence | sequence record 71172 | CMV-F 5'-CGCAAATGGGCGGTAGGCGTG-3'
GAACCGTCAGATCCTCACTCTCTTCCGCATCGCTGTCTGCGAGGGCCAGCTGTTGGGCTCGCGGTTGAGG
ACAAACTCTTCGCGGTCTTTCCAGTACTCTTGGATCGGAAACCCGTCGGCCTCCGAACGGTACTCCGCCA
CCGAGGGACCTGAGCGAGTCCGCATCGACCGGATCGGAAAACCTCTCGAGAAAGGCGTCTAACCAGTCAC
AGTCGCAAGGTAGGCTGAGCACCGTGGCGGGCGGCAGCGGGTGGCGGTCGGGGTTGTTTCTGGCGGAGGT
GCTGCTGATGATGTAATTAAAGTAGGCGGTCTTGAGACGGCGGATGGTCGAGGTGAGGTGTGGCAGGCTT
GAGATCCAGCTGTTGGGGTGAGTACTCCCTCTCAAAAGCGGGCATTACTTCTGCGCTAAGATTGTCAGTT
TCCAAAAACGAGGAGGATTTGATATTCACCTGGCCCGATCTGGCCATACACTTGAGTGACAATGACATCC
ACTTTGCCTTTCTCTCCACAGGTGTCCACTCCCAGGTCCAAGTTTGCCACCATGGAGTTTCAGACCCAGG
TACTCATGTCCCTGCTGCTCTGCATGTCTGGTGCGGCCGCCAATGACCTGTGCAGCTGCAACCTGAAAGT
GCGGAACAACTGGGAGCACTTCCTCCAGGTGTACCAGAACAACGGCAACTTCAAGATGGAAATCCTGGAA
CCCGAGTGCACCATCCAGAAGAATCTGCCCAGCGAGGAAGAGAAAGAGGAATTCATCGACTTCGACCGGA
AAGAGCTGCTGCTGCACGACTTCGTGGTCATCAAGAACAGCCAGTTCACCGACGAGAAAACCCTGGAACT
GTACCTGAGCAAAGAGGAAAACAACAAGGCCTACCTGATGCTGACCTTCTACCTGGGCGACCTGAAGCTG
ATGATCGGCCACAACAGCCCCTACGAGATCAGCCTGATCCTGAACGTGGCCACCGTGAA
