>Addgene plasmid #47793 | PTRAMP-bio | addgene partial sequence | sequence record 71533 | EBVori-F
TCAGAGAACCCCTTTGTGTTTGGTCCCCCCCCGTGTCACATGTGGAACAGGGCCCAGTTGGCAAGTTGTA
CCAACCAACTGAAGGGATTACATGCACTGCCCCGCGAAGAAGGGGCAGAGATGTCGTAGTCAGGTTTAGT
TCGTCCGGGGCGGGGATCGATCCTCTAGCTAGAGATCTCCGAGGGATCTCGACCAAATGATTTGCCCTCC
CATATGTCCTTCCGAGTGAGAGACACAAAAAATTCCAACACACTATTGCAATGAAAATAAATTTCCTTTA
TTAGCCAGAGGTCGAGGTCGGGGGATCCTTAATTAATCACGTGTCTAGACTTAACGATGATTCCACACCA
TTTTCTGTGCATCCAGAATATGATGCAGTGATCCGGAATTCAACCCTTTGGATAAAACCTGGATCTTGGA
GTCCATCTTGACCTCTTCACCTTCACTCAGTAGACATTGCCACACCCCTGCTTCAGGGGCCTGCACTTGA
ATCACTTTCTCCTGCCTGGAGACCCTGGCCTCCTGATTCTCCTGCTTCAAGATCAGTCTCATCTTGGGTG
AGGTGGGTCCCATCACCTCACAGGTCAAAGTGTTGCTGTCGGGCTGAGTCACTTTCATCACCACCAGGTT
CACTTCCTGATACAGTATCCCTCTGTCCAGAGTCAGGGTCAGGTTGCCAGAACCAGCAAACTGAAGGGAG
ACCTGGGGTATCTGAAGGGTGAGTGGGAGCGTTTCGGACAGCTGGAACTTGGGGTTGCTAGTAGACTTCT
GCACAGACACCTTTTGGTTCTTTAGGGAGAAGGTGATCCAGGACTGGGAAGAAGGAGCCTTCTCTGCCTT
CCATCTCAACTCTCCCTGCAGGCTTTCCTCTCCAAGGTTGAGTGGGAAGGA
