>Addgene plasmid #47793 | PTRAMP-bio | addgene partial sequence | sequence record 72051 | rCd4-R 5'-TCCCTGCAGGCTTTCCTCTCCAAGGTTGAG-3'
CCTCACTCTTATAGGCCGTGATGGAGGTCGACGGCGCGCCAGAATTGTCCTTGTGGCTGAACAGCTCGTT
GCAGGGGGGCAGAGGGATGATGCAGGGCCGGCTCTCTTTCAGATCGCCCTTGAAGCAGTCGCCGCTAGGG
TGGATGCACTCCCGCTCCCGGATCTGCACGTTGTCGGGGTGGTCGCAGTCCATGGCGCAGTTGCTCCACT
CGCCCCACTCGCTGTAGAAGGTGGTTTTCTTCTCGATCAGCAGCTGGGGCTTGTTGATCTTGTTTTCCAG
GATGGTGTAGCAGTTTTCCTCGGGCTTGATCAGGAAGCTGATCTTGTCCTTGGTGAAGGCCTTCCAGGCA
TTGTTCAGGAAGAAGTTGGCCACGTTGATTCTGAAGGCGCCGCTGCTCTTGCCCAGGCTGAACTGGATGG
GGCCTTCCAGAATTTCCAGGTCGGCGGTGTTGAACACGTCGGTGGTTTTCAGCAGCACGATGTTGTAGGC
GTTGTTCTTGCAGTTGGCCATGTTCTTGTTCACGGTGGCCACGTTCAGGATCAGGCTGATCTCGTAGGGG
CTGTTGTGGCCGATCATCAGCTTCAGGTCGCCCAGGTAGAAGGTCAGCATCAGGTAGGCCTTGTTGTTTT
CCTCTTTGCTCAGGTACAGTTCCAGGGTTTTCTCGTCGGTGAACTGGCTGTTCTTGATGACCACGAAGTC
GTGCAGCAGCAGCTCTTTCCGGTCGAAGTCGATGAATTCCTCTTTCTCTTCCTCGCTGGGCAGATTCTTC
TGGATGGTGCACTCGGGTTCCAGGATTTCCATCTTGAAGTTGCCGTTGTTCTGGTACACCTGGAGGAAGT
GCTCCCAGTTGTTCCGCACTTTCAGGTTGCAGCTGCACAGGTCATTGGCG
